Addgene plasmid #51072: pRSETa_ mEos4a
Purpose: Photoconverible Fluorescent Protein_ Fixative Resistant
Depositing lab: Loren Looger. Depositing organization: HHMI, Janelia Research Campus. Publication: Fixation-resistant photoactivatable fluorescent proteins for CLEM. Paez-Segala MG, Sun MG, Shtengel G, Viswanathan S, Baird MA, Macklin JJ, Patel R, Allen JR, Howe ES, Piszczek G, Hess HF, Davidson MW, Wang Y, Looger LL. Nat Methods. 2015 Jan 12. doi: 10.1038/nmeth.3225. PubMed 25581799.
Backbone
  Vector backbone: pRSETa
  Backbone size w/o insert (bp): 2900
  Total vector size (bp): 3584
  Vector type: Bacterial Expression
Growth in bacteria
  Bacterial resistance: Ampicillin, 100 μg/mL
  Growth temperature: 37°C
  Growth strain: XL1 Blue
  Copy number: High Copy
Gene/Insert
  Gene/Insert name: mEos4a
  Species: Synthetic
  Insert size (bp): 684
  GenBank ID: KJ126789
  Promoter: T7
  Cloning method: Restriction Enzyme; 5′ cloning site BamHI (not destroyed); 3′ cloning site EcoRI (unknown if destroyed)
  Sequencing primers: 5′ GGGATGGGGATCCATGGTGAGTGCGATTAAGCCAGACAT; 3′ GGGCCCCGAATTCTTATCGTCTGGCATTGTCAGGCAATC
Terms and licenses: Academic/Nonprofit Terms; Industry Terms: Not Available to Industry
How to cite: pRSETa_ mEos4a was a gift from Loren Looger (Addgene plasmid # 51072 ; http://n2t.net/addgene:51072 ; RRID:Addgene_51072)
