[The description below was written by a language model from this plasmid's Addgene catalogue record and pLannotate feature annotations shown in this document.]
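Description:
pRSETa_ mEos4a is a bacterial expression plasmid built on the pRSETa backbone, carrying the synthetic coding sequence for mEos4a, a fixation-resistant, green-to-red photoconvertible fluorescent protein derived from mEos2. The 684 bp insert was cloned between BamHI and EcoRI sites. The plasmid replicates at high copy in E. coli from a ColE1/pUC-type origin and is selected with ampicillin through the β-lactamase gene and its own promoter. An f1 phage origin is also present, which permits production of single-stranded DNA with helper phage. The catalogue lists a total size of 3,584 bp, while the annotated depositor sequence is 3,606 nt, a small discrepancy that the record does not explain.

Expression is driven by the T7 promoter, so it requires a host strain supplying T7 RNA polymerase. Translation starts from the efficient T7 gene 10 ribosome binding site. Upstream of and on the same strand as mEos4a lies the standard pRSET N-terminal leader. It consists of a short segment annotated as a fragment of a composite His-containing tag (most likely the polyhistidine stretch used for metal-affinity purification), the T7 gene 10 leader peptide and the Xpress epitope with its enterokinase cleavage site, which allows the tags to be removed. A T7 terminator follows the insert. The small annotated fragments of SET1, lacZα, bom and lacI appear to be backbone remnants rather than functional elements.

The construct is suited to producing and purifying recombinant mEos4a protein from E. coli. The associated work concerns photoactivatable proteins that retain fluorescence and photoconversion after the fixation used in correlative light and electron microscopy.
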