Features (pLannotate 1.2.2; 15 found; start..end, strand, type, name):
     19..37      +  promoter       T7 promoter: promoter for bacteriophage T7 RNA polymerase
     68..90      +  RBS            RBS: efficient ribosome binding site from bacteriophage T7 gene 10 (Olins and Rangwala, 1989)
    110..130     +  CDS            capTEV™ (fragment): composite tag for in vivo biotinylation, TEV protease cleavage, and 6xHis tagging
    131..163     +  CDS            T7 tag (gene 10 leader): leader peptide from bacteriophage T7 gene 10 promotes efficient translation in E. coli
    167..190     +  CDS            Xpress™ tag: Xpress™ epitope tag, including an enterokinase recognition and cleavage site
    206..889     +  CDS            mEos4a: fixation-resistant green-to-red photoswitchable fluorescent protein (Paez-Segala et al., 2015) derived from mEos2
    909..958     +  CDS            SET1 (fragment): solubility-enhancement tag derived from T7 phage gene 10B
    966..1013    +  terminator     T7 terminator: transcription terminator for bacteriophage T7 RNA polymerase
   1039..1105    +  CDS            lacZα (fragment): LacZα fragment of β-galactosidase; lacZ fragment
   1110..1565    +  rep_origin     f1 ori (sequence partly withheld): f1 bacteriophage origin of replication; arrow indicates direction of (+) strand synthesis
   1568..1619    -  misc_feature   bom (fragment): basis of mobility region from pBR322
   1646..1750    +  promoter       AmpR promoter: bla
   1751..2611    +  CDS            AmpR: β-lactamase; bla; confers resistance to ampicillin, carbenicillin, and related antibiotics
   2782..3370    +  rep_origin     ori: high-copy-number ColE1/pMB1/pBR322/pUC origin of replication
   3553..3606    +  CDS            lacI (fragment): lac repressor; lacI; The lac repressor binds to the lac operator to inhibit transcription in E. coli. This inhibition can be relieved by adding lactose or isopropyl-β-D-thiogalactopyranoside (IPTG).
>Addgene plasmid #51072 | pRSETa_ mEos4a | depositor full sequence | sequence record 77347 | T7f and T7r
ATCTCGATCCCGCGAAATTAATACGACTCACTATAGGGAGACCACAACGGTTTCCCTCTAGAATAATTTT
GTTTAACTTTAAGAAGGAGATATACATATGCGGGGTTCTCATCATCATCATCATCATGGTATGGCTAGCA
TGACTGGTGGACAGCAAATGGGTCGGGATCTGTACGACGATGACGATAAGGATCGATGGGGATCCATGGT
TAGTGCGATTAAGCCAGACATGAGGATCAAACTCCGTATGGAAGGCAACGTAAACGGGCACCACTTTGTG
ATCGACGGAGATGGTACAGGCAAGCCTTATGAGGGAAAACAGACCATGGATCTTGAAGTCAAAGAGGGCG
GACCTCTGCCTTTTGCCTTTGATATCCTGACCACTGCATTCCATTACGGCAACAGGGTATTCGTTAAATA
TCCAGACAACATACAAGACTATTTTAAGCAGTCGTTTCCTAAGGGGTATTCGTGGGAACGAAGCTTGACT
TTCGAAGACGGGGGCATTTGCTATGCCAGAAACGACATAACAATGGAAGGGGACACTTTCTATAATAAAG
TTCGATTTTATGGTACCAACTTTCCCGCCAATGGTCCAGTTATGCAGAAGAAGACGCTGAAATGGGAGCC
CTCCACTGAGAAAATGTATGTGCGTGATGGAGTGCTGACGGGTGATATTCATATGGCTTTGTTGCTTGAA
GGAAATGCCCATTACCGATGTGACTTCAGAACTACTTACAAAGCTAAGGAGAAGGGTGTCAAGTTACCAG
GCTACCACTTTGTGGACCACGCCATTGAGATTTTAAGCCATGACAAAGATTACAACAAGGTTAAGCTGTA
TGAGCATGCTGTTGCTCATTCTGGATTGCCTGACAATGCCAGACGATAAGAATTCGAAGCTTGATCCGGC
TGCTAACAAAGCCCGAAAGGAAGCTGAGTTGGCTGCTGCCACCGCTGAGCAATAACTAGCATAACCCCTT
GGGGCCTCTAAACGGGTCTTGAGGGGTTTTTTGCTGAAAGGAGGAACTATATCCGGATCTGGCGTAATAG
CGAAGAGGCCCGCACCGATCGCCCTTCCCAACAGTTGCGCAGCCTGAATGGCGAATGGG
[124 nt withheld, positions 1110-1233]
C
[56 nt withheld, positions 1235-1290]
AGCTTTACGGCACCTCGACCG
[64 nt withheld, positions 1312-1375]
CCTTTGACGTTGGAGTCCACGTTCTTT
[37 nt withheld, positions 1403-1439]
ACCCTATCGCGGTCTATTCTTTTGATTTATAAGGGATTTTGCCGATTTCGGCCTATTGGTTAAAAAATGA
GCTGATTTAACAAATATTTAACGCGAATTTTAACAAAATATTAACGTTTACAATTTCGCCTGATGCGGTA
TTTTCTCCTTACGCATCTGTGCGGTATTTCACACCGCATACAGGTGGCACTTTTCGGGGAAATGTGCGCG
GAACCCCTATTTGTTTATTTTTCTAAATACATTCAAATATGTATCCGCTCATGAGACAATAACCCTGATA
AATGCTTCAATAATATTGAAAAAGGAAGAGTATGAGTATTCAACATTTCCGTGTCGCCCTTATTCCCTTT
TTTGCGGCATTTTGCCTTCCTGTTTTTGCTCACCCAGAAACGCTGGTGAAAGTAAAAGATGCTGAAGATC
AGTTGGGTGCACGAGTGGGTTACATCGAACTGGATCTCAACAGCGGTAAGATCCTTGAGAGTTTTCGCCC
CGAAGAACGTTTTCCAATGATGAGCACTTTTAAAGTTCTGCTATGTGATACACTATTATCCCGTATTGAC
GCCGGGCAAGAGCAACTCGGTCGCCCCCCGCGGTATTCTCAGAATGACTTGGTTGAGTACTCACCAGTCA
CAGAAAAGCATCTTACGGATGGCATGACAGTAAGAGAATTATGCAGTGCTGCCATAACCATGAGTGATAA
CACTGCGGCCAACTTACTTCTGACAACGATCGGAGGACCGAAGGAGCTAACCGCTTTTTTGCACAACATG
GGGGATCATGTAACTCGCCTTGATCGTTGGGAACCGGAGCTGAATGAAGCCATACCAAACGACGAGAGTG
ACACCACGATGCCTGTAGCAATGCCAACAACGTTGCGCAAACTATTAACTGGCGAACTACTTACTCTAGC
TTCCCGGCAACAATTAATAGACTGAATGGAGGCGGATAAAGTTGCAGGACCACTTCTGCGCTCGGCCCTT
CCGGCTGGCTGGTTTATTGCTGATAAATCTGGAGCCGGTGAGCGTGGGTCTCGCGGTATCATTGCAGCAC
TGGGGCCAGATGGTAAGCGCTCCCGTATCGTAGTTATCTACACGACGGGGAGTCAGGCAACTATGGATGA
ACGAAATAGACAGATCGCTGAGATAGGTGCCTCACTGATTAAGCATTGGTAACTGTCAGACCAAGTTTAC
TCATATATACTTTAGATTGATTTAAAACTTCATTTTTAATTTAAAAGGATCTAGGTGAAGATCCTTTTTG
ATAATCTCATGACCAAAATCCCTTAACGTGAGTTTTCGTTCCACTGAGCGTCAGACCCCGTAGAAAAGAT
CAAAGGATCTTCTTGAGATCCTTTTTTTCTGCGCGTAATCTGCTGCTTGCAAACAAAAAAACCACCGCTA
CCAGCGGTGGTTTGTTTGCCGGATCAAGAGCTACCAACTCTTTTTCCGAAGGTAACTGGCTTCAGCAGAG
CGCAGATACCAAATACTGTCCTTCTAGTGTAGCCGTAGTTAGGCCACCACTTCAAGAACTCTGTAGCACC
GCCTACATACCTCGCTCTGCTAATCCTGTTACCAGTGGCTGCTGCCAGTGGCGATAAGTCGTGTCTTACC
GGGTTGGACTCAAGACGATAGTTACCGGATAAGGCGCAGCGGTCGGGCTGAACGGGGGGTTCGTGCACAC
AGCCCAGCTTGGAGCGAACGACCTACACCGAACTGAGATACCTACAGCGTGAGCTATGAGAAAGCGCCAC
GCTTCCCGAAGGGAGAAAGGCGGACAGGTATCCGGTAAGCGGCAGGGTCGGAACAGGAGAGCGCACGAGG
GAGCTTCCAGGGGGAAACGCCTGGTATCTTTATAGTCCTGTCGGGTTTCGCCACCTCTGACTTGAGCGTC
GATTTTTGTGATGCTCGTCAGGGGGGCGGAGCCTATGGAAAAACGCCAGCAACGCGGCCTTTTTACGGTT
CCTGGGCTTTTGCTGGCCTTTTGCTCACATGTTCTTTCCTGCGTTATCCCCTGATTCTGTGGATAACCGT
ATTACCGCCTTTGAGTGAGCTGATACCGCTCGCCGCAGCCGAACGACCGAGCGCAGCGAGTCAGTGAGCG
AGGAAGCGGAAGAGCGCCCAATACGCAAACCGCCTCTCCCCGCGCGTTGGCCGATTCATTAATGCAG
