>Addgene plasmid #51072 | pRSETa_ mEos4a | addgene partial sequence | sequence record 79685 | T7 5'-TAATACGACTCACTATAGGG-3'
ACATATGCGGTGTTCTCATCATCATCATCATCATGGTATGGCTAGCATGACTGGTGGACAGCAAATGGGT
CGGGATCTGTACGACGATGACGATAAGGATCGATGGGGATCCATGGTGAGTGCGATTAAGCCAGACATGA
GGATCAAACTCCGTATGGAAGGCAACGTAAACGGGCACCACTTTGTGATCGACGGAGATGGTACAGGCAA
GCCTTATGAGGGAAAACAGACCATGGATCTTGAAGTCAAAGAGGGCGGACCTCTGCCTTTTGCCTTTGAT
ATCCTGACCACTGCATTCCATTACGGCAACAGGGTATTCGTTAAATATCCAGACAACATACAAGACTATT
TTAAGCAGTCGTTTCCTAAGGGGTATTCGTGGGAACGAAGCTTGACTTTCGAAGACGGGGGCATTTGCTA
TGCCAGAAACGACATAACAATGGAAGGGGACACTTTCTATAATAAAGTTCGATTTTATGGTACCAACTTT
CCCGCCAATGGTCCAGTTATGCAGAAGAAGACGCTGAAATGGGAGCCCTCCACTGAGAAAATGTATGTGC
GTGATGGAGTGCTGACGGGTGATATTCATATGGCTTTGTTGCTTGAAGGAAATGCCCATTACCGATGTGA
CTTCAGAACTACTTACAAAGCTAAGGAGAAGGGTGTCAAGTTACCAGGCTACCACTTTGTGGACCACGCC
ATTGAGATTTTAAGCCATGACAAAGATTACAACAAGGTTAAGCTGTATGAGCATGCTGTTGCTCATTCTG
GATTGCCTGACAATGCCAGACGATAAGAATTCGAAGCTTGATCCGGCTGCTAACAAAGCCCGAAAGGAAG
CTGAGTTGGCTGCTGCCACCGCTGAGCAATAACTAGCATAACCC
